>Addgene plasmid #224395 | pBAD02_CBASS_Escherichia_coli_SLK172 | addgene full sequence | sequence record 444238 | Addgene NGS Result
ATAGTTAAGCCAGTATACACTCCGCTATCGCTACGTGACTGGGTCATGGCTGCGCCCCGACACCCGCCAA
CACCCGCTGACGCGCCCTGACGGGCTTGTCTGCTCCCGGCATCCGCTTACAGACAAGCTGTGACCGTCTC
CGGGAGCTGCATGTGTCAGAGGTTTTCACCGTCATCACCGAAACGCGCGAGGCAGCAGATCAATTCGCGC
GCGAAGGCGAAGCGGCATGCATAATGTGCCTGTCAAATGGACGAAGCAGGGATTCTGCAAACCCTATGCT
ACTCCGTCAAGCCGTCAATTGTCTGATTCGTTACCAATTATGACAACTTGACGGCTACATCATTCACTTT
TTCTTCACAACCGGCACGGAACTCGCTCGGGCTGGCCCCGGTGCATTTTTTAAATACCCGCGAGAAATAG
AGTTGATCGTCAAAACCAACATTGCGACCGACGGTGGCGATAGGCATCCGGGTGGTGCTCAAAAGCAGCT
TCGCCTGGCTGATACGTTGGTCCTCGCGCCAGCTTAAGACGCTAATCCCTAACTGCTGGCGGAAAAGATG
TGACAGACGCGACGGCGACAAGCAAACATGCTGTGCGACGCTGGCGATATCAAAATTGCTGTCTGCCAGG
TGATCGCTGATGTACTGACAAGCCTCGCGTACCCGATTATCCATCGGTGGATGGAGCGACTCGTTAATCG
CTTCCATGCGCCGCAGTAACAATTGCTCAAGCAGATTTATCGCCAGCAGCTCCGAATAGCGCCCTTCCCC
TTGCCCGGCGTTAATGATTTGCCCAAACAGGTCGCTGAAATGCGGCTGGTGCGCTTCATCCGGGCGAAAG
AACCCCGTATTGGCAAATATTGACGGCCAGTTAAGCCATTCATGCCAGTAGGCGCGCGGACGAAAGTAAA
CCCACTGGTGATACCATTCGCGAGCCTCCGGATGACGACCGTAGTGATGAATCTCTCCTGGCGGGAACAG
CAAAATATCACCCGGTCGGCAAACAAATTCTCGTCCCTGATTTTTCACCACCCCCTGACCGCGAATGGTG
AGATTGAGAATATAACCTTTCATTCCCAGCGGTCGGTCGATAAAAAAATCGAGATAACCGTTGGCCTCAA
TCGGCGTTAAACCCGCCACCAGATGGGCATTAAACGAGTATCCCGGCAGCAGGGGATCATTTTGCGCTTC
AGCCATACTTTTCATACTCCCGCCATTCAGAGAAGAAACCAATTGTCCATATTGCATCAGACATTGCCGT
CACTGCGTCTTTTACTGGCTCTTCTCGCTAACCAAACCGGTAACCCCGCTTATTAAAAGCATTCTGTAAC
AAAGCGGGACCAAAGCCATGACAAAAACGCGTAACAAAAGTGTCTATAATCACGGCAGAAAAGTCCACAT
TGATTATTTGCACGGCGTCACACTTTGCTATGCCATAGCATTTTTATCCATAAGATTAGCGGATCCTACC
TGACGCTTTTTATCGCAACTCTCTACTGTTTCTCCATACCCGTTTTTTGGGCTAACAGGAGGAATTAACC
ATGGCGACCACAGTAATAGCTGCCTTTAACGAATTTATGAAAGATACCGTGAATATCAAAAAGGCAGATA
CCGATGACGCGCGTGCAAGTCGCGACTGGCTTATCGGTAAGATGAATGATTTTGAGAAGGACGATAAATT
TCCGGTGAGTTTTCCAGCGATCCATATTGCCTTTGGCTCCTTTGCCAGAAGAACCAAAATCCGTCCGCTT
GATGATATCGATCTGATGTTTGGCTTAACCGGGCAAGGTGCCACCTATACCATCCTGAGTGACCGGATAA
CTGTAACCTCCTCCGGAGAGGGGTCACGTCTGCACAGTTACCGCCATTCCGGAGCAGACACCGTCTGCTC
CGTCAGAATTCTGAATGCCTTTAAAAACCGCCTGCAGGACATTGCCCAGTACGCCCAAGCTGATATCAGG
CGTAACCAGGAAGCTGTCACGCTGAAACTGGTCAGCAAGGACTGGAATTTTGACATCGTCCCCTGCTTTA
TTACCAGCGAAGATGCCTTTGGACGGACTTACTACCTGATCCCCGATGGCAACGGCCACTGGAAGTTTAC
CGACCCCCGTAAAGACAGGGACAGAGTCACTACTATCAATGTGCAGAATAACGGCAATGTGCTCAATGTC
ATCAGAGCAGTCAAATACTGGCAGCGGCGACCGACGATGCCATCCATGAGTTCCTACCTGCTGGAAACGC
TGATTCTGGACTATTACGCTGGCAGGACATCCTGCTCATCGTTTGTTGACATGGAGCTGGAAGCGCTTTT
CCGCCACCTTGGTCAATCCGTGCGGTACTCTGTCAACGATCCCAAAGGCATACAGGGTGATATCAACTCA
CTTTCAGCCGAGGCACGTAAGGCGATATCGGACAGATGTTATCTCGATGCGCAAAAGGTATCGGAGGCGA
GATGGTTTGAAAATAATAAAGAGTATGAAAAATCCATCAATAAATGGCGCGATGTGTTCGGGCCGTTCTT
TCCTGTTTACGGGTGAACCATGAATGCCATTTACACAAACCAGTCGACCAGAGAAAACCTGGATTTACTG
TATGCGCAGGCCCGTGTCTACGACAGGGTAAAAAACTGGAACAGACTGAATTTTCTCTTCAGCATCATCG
TACCGCTCCTGCTTTCTTTCGTTACCGTATACAACCGGAGCCGGGAATTTGTCGATTCAGAGCTGTTGTC
TTCGCTGTTGGGGTTATATGGACTCCTGGTGCTTACCTTTAACATTGTTATCAGTGGACACATCTCGGCT
CTGCGCAGGAAGGCTGCCTCAATCCAGGAAATGTACGACTGCCGGGTACTTGGCATCCGGCGTAATGAAC
TGAAGGTGGAGGAGATCCCACGGGATGACATCATCCGGGAAGCTGCATATTTTAGAGACAGCCCGGAAAA
AGCACGAAAGCGATTTGGCGAAGAGGGGTGGTACGTCAGTAAGGTGTATGACGCGCCGCAGGCCGTAATG
GCGCTCCTTTGCCACGGAAAAAATCTCGGCTGGGACAAATCGCTCAGGGAGGTTCTGCACGTATTTTATC
TTTCCGCTTTTATTGTCTCGCCTGTCGCAATGCTTGTTTACGGCATCGTCATGAAATCCGGGCTGAATGA
GATCCTCTTCTATATGGTGTTCACACTGCCGGTTATCCGCTATTTCTTGCTTCAGTTTCTGGATAATCGC
AGCAGTATGAAAAGAAGCGAGAAGCTGAAAAAGTACGTTGAGAAGGAATTATCCGGCATAAGGGTGTCCG
GAAGGGCAGAAGAAGAGCAACTGGGTTATACGCTCCGGAATATCCAAGATGAGATGTTTACCTACCGAGC
CTCATGTCCGCCCGTTCCCAACGGTATTCAGCTGATAATGAAGCCCAAAAATGAACGAATTTATGTTGAT
TACTTTGAAACAAATCTGAAGGAGCTGCACCTTCAGAAGTAATAAGAATTCCCAGGCATCAAATAAAACG
AAAGGCTCAGTCGAAAGACTGGGCCTTTCGTTTTATCTGTTGTTTGTCGGTGAACGCTCTCCAGCTGGTA
CCATATGGCGGGCAGGACGCCCGCCATAAACTGCCAGGCATCAAATTAAGCAGAAGGCCATCCTGACGGA
TGGCCTTTTTGCGTTTCTACAAACTCTTTTGTTTATTTTTCTAAATACATTCAAATATGTATCCGCTCAT
GAGACAATAACCCTGATAAATGCTTCAATAATATTGAAAAAGGAAGAGTATGAGTATTCAACATTTCCGT
GTCGCCCTTATTCCCTTTTTTGCGGCATTTTGCCTTCCTGTTTTTGCTCACCCAGAAACGCTGGTGAAAG
TAAAAGATGCTGAAGATCAGTTGGGTGCACGAGTGGGTTACATCGAACTGGATCTCAACAGCGGTAAGAT
CCTTGAGAGTTTTCGCCCCGAAGAACGTTTTCCAATGATGAGCACTTTTAAAGTTCTGCTATGTGGCGCG
GTATTATCCCGTGTTGACGCCGGGCAAGAGCAACTCGGTCGCCGCATACACTATTCTCAGAATGACTTGG
TTGAGTACTCACCAGTCACAGAAAAGCATCTTACGGATGGCATGACAGTAAGAGAATTATGCAGTGCTGC
CATAACCATGAGTGATAACACTGCGGCCAACTTACTTCTGACAACGATCGGAGGACCGAAGGAGCTAACC
GCTTTTTTGCACAACATGGGGGATCATGTAACTCGCCTTGATCGTTGGGAACCGGAGCTGAATGAAGCCA
TACCAAACGACGAGCGTGACACCACGATGCCTGTAGCAATGGCAACAACGTTGCGCAAACTATTAACTGG
CGAACTACTTACTCTAGCTTCCCGGCAACAATTAATAGACTGGATGGAGGCGGATAAAGTTGCAGGACCA
CTTCTGCGCTCGGCCCTTCCGGCTGGCTGGTTTATTGCTGATAAATCTGGAGCCGGTGAGCGTGGGTCTC
GCGGTATCATTGCAGCACTGGGGCCAGATGGTAAGCCCTCCCGTATCGTAGTTATCTACACGACGGGGAG
TCAGGCAACTATGGATGAACGAAATAGACAGATCGCTGAGATAGGTGCCTCACTGATTAAGCATTGGTAA
CTGTCAGACCAAGTTTACTCATATATACTTTAGATTGATTTAAAACTTCATTTTTAATTTAAAAGGATCT
AGGTGAAGATCCTTTTTGATAATCTCATGACCAAAATCCCTTAACGTGAGTTTTCGTTCCACTGAGCGTC
AGACCCCGTAGAAAAGATCAAAGGATCTTCTTGAGATCCTTTTTTTCTGCGCGTAATCTGCTGCTTGCAA
ACAAAAAAACCACCGCTACCAGCGGTGGTTTGTTTGCCGGATCAAGAGCTACCAACTCTTTTTCCGAAGG
TAACTGGCTTCAGCAGAGCGCAGATACCAAATACTGTCCTTCTAGTGTAGCCGTAGTTAGGCCACCACTT
CAAGAACTCTGTAGCACCGCCTACATACCTCGCTCTGCTAATCCTGTTACCAGTGGCTGCTGCCAGTGGC
GATAAGTCGTGTCTTACCGGGTTGGACTCAAGACGATAGTTACCGGATAAGGCGCAGCGGTCGGGCTGAA
CGGGGGGTTCGTGCACACAGCCCAGCTTGGAGCGAACGACCTACACCGAACTGAGATACCTACAGCGTGA
GCTATGAGAAAGCGCCACGCTTCCCGAAGGGAGAAAGGCGGACAGGTATCCGGTAAGCGGCAGGGTCGGA
ACAGGAGAGCGCACGAGGGAGCTTCCAGGGGGAAACGCCTGGTATCTTTATAGTCCTGTCGGGTTTCGCC
ACCTCTGACTTGAGCGTCGATTTTTGTGATGCTCGTCAGGGGGGCGGAGCCTATGGAAAAACGCCAGCAA
CGCGGCCTTTTTACGGTTCCTGGCCTTTTGCTGGCCTTTTGCTCACATGTTCTTTCCTGCGTTATCCCCT
GATTCTGTGGATAACCGTATTACCGCCTTTGAGTGAGCTGATACCGCTCGCCGCAGCCGAACGACCGAGC
GCAGCGAGTCAGTGAGCGAGGAAGCGGAAGAGCGCCTGATGCGGTATTTTCTCCTTACGCATCTGTGCGG
TATTTCACACCGCATATGGTGCACTCTCAGTACAATCTGCTCTGATGCCGC
Features (pLannotate 1.2.2; 9 found; start..end, strand, type, name):
    156..196     -  CDS            rop (fragment): Rop protein, which maintains plasmids at low copy number; rop
    318..1196    -  CDS            araC: L-arabinose regulatory protein; araC
   1223..1507    +  promoter       araBAD promoter: araBAD; promoter of the L-arabinose operon of E. coli; the araC regulatory gene is transcribed in the opposite direction (Guzman et al., 1995)
   3490..3561    +  terminator     rrnB T1 terminator: transcription terminator T1 from the E. coli rrnB gene
   3622..3649    +  terminator     rrnB T2 terminator: transcription terminator T2 from the E. coli rrnB gene
   3668..3759    +  promoter       AmpR promoter: bla
   3760..4620    +  CDS            AmpR: β-lactamase; bla; confers resistance to ampicillin, carbenicillin, and related antibiotics
   4791..5379    +  rep_origin     ori: high-copy-number ColE1/pMB1/pBR322/pUC origin of replication
   5565..54      -  misc_feature   bom (across the origin): basis of mobility region from pBR322
