[The description below was written by a language model from this plasmid's Addgene catalogue record and pLannotate feature annotations shown in this document.]
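Description:
pBAD02_CBASS_Escherichia_coli_SLK172 is a 5,651-nt bacterial expression plasmid built on the pBAD02 backbone, designed to express the type I CBASS (cyclic oligonucleotide-based antiphage signaling system) operon from Escherichia coli SLK172. It replicates from a ColE1/pMB1-family origin and is catalogued as high copy. Only a short fragment of the rop gene remains, and a pBR322-derived bom (basis of mobility) region is also present. Selection is by ampicillin, through a β-lactamase gene driven by its own bla promoter.

The insert, recorded as EcCdnD_4TM, was made by gene synthesis from a genome sequence in a public microbial genome database. The name suggests a two-gene arrangement typical of minimal type I CBASS systems: a CD-NTase enzyme of the CdnD type, which synthesizes a nucleotide second messenger upon phage infection, paired with an effector containing four transmembrane helices. The automated annotation does not label the insert itself. It presumably occupies the roughly 2 kb unannotated interval between the araBAD promoter and the tandem rrnB T1 and T2 terminators. The divergently transcribed araC gene supplies the regulator, so expression is induced by L-arabinose and otherwise kept low, which is useful for defense systems whose effectors can be toxic to the host cell.

According to the record, the construct serves to express this CBASS system in E. coli. It comes from a large-scale screen of type I CBASS operons for antiphage activity, work that examined the phage determinants of immune activation and evasion.
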