Addgene plasmid #224395: pBAD02_CBASS_Escherichia_coli_SLK172
Purpose: For expression of the type I CBASS system encoded by Escherichia coli SLK172
Depositing lab: Philip Kranzusch. Depositing organization: Dana-Farber Cancer Institute. Publication: A large-scale type I CBASS antiphage screen identifies the phage prohead protease as a key determinant of immune activation and evasion. Richmond-Buccola D, Hobbs SJ, Garcia JM, Toyoda H, Gao J, Shao S, Lee ASY, Kranzusch PJ. Cell Host Microbe. 2024 Jul 10;32(7):1074-1088.e5. doi: 10.1016/j.chom.2024.05.021. Epub 2024 Jun 24. PubMed 38917809.
Backbone
  Vector backbone: pBAD02
  Vector type: Bacterial Expression
Growth in bacteria
  Bacterial resistance: Ampicillin, 100 μg/mL
  Growth temperature: 37°C
  Growth strain: DH5alpha
  Copy number: High Copy
Gene/Insert
  Gene/Insert name: EcCdnD_4TM
  Species: Escherichia coli SLK172
  Cloning method: Gene Synthesis
Terms and licenses: Academic/Nonprofit Terms; Industry Terms: Not Available to Industry
Depositor comments: Genome sourced from Integrated Microbial Genomes & Microbiomes (IMG/M), Genome 2718218131
How to cite: pBAD02_CBASS_Escherichia_coli_SLK172 was a gift from Philip Kranzusch (Addgene plasmid # 224395 ; http://n2t.net/addgene:224395 ; RRID:Addgene_224395)
